>Addgene plasmid #138273 | pBV-luc TOP2A 500bp promoter | addgene full sequence | sequence record 275162 | Addgene NGS Result
AACATACGCTCTCCATCAAAACAAAACGAAACAAAACAAACTAGCAAAATAGGCTGTCCCCAGTGCAAGT
GCAGGTGCCAGAACATTTCTCTATCGATAGGTACCGAGCTCTTACGCGTGCTAGCCCTCTCTAGTCCCGC
CTCCCTAACCTGATTGGTTTATTCAAACAAACCCCGGCCAACTCAGCCGTTCATAGGTGGATATAAAAGG
CAAGCTACGATTGGTTCTTCTGGACGGAGACGGTGAGAGCGAGTCAGGGATTGGCTGGTCTGCTTCGGGC
GGGCTAAAGGAAGGTTCAAGTGGAGCTCTCCTAACCGACGCGCGTCTGTGGAGAAGCGGCTTGGTCGGGG
GTGGTCTCGTGGGGTCCTGCCTGTTTAGTCGCTTTCAGGGTTCTTGAGCCCCTTCACGACCGTCACCATG
GAAGTGTCACCATTGCAGGTACGGCTCGCGGGGGGGACTGGCGGTGGAGCCTCCGCGCGGCCCGGGCATC
TCTCTGGCCGCCCGTGACGGGTGAAGCTCTGGGGCTGCGGTCAGGCCGGCGACCGGCTTGGGAGCCCATA
TTCTCCATTCCCGGTTCCGGGGTGATCGTGGAGAGGCGGAAGCCCCTTCTGGTGCTAGTAGTGAAGAATT
CGGGTATATAATGGATCCGGTATCGAGATCTGCGATCTAAGTAAGCTTGGCATTCCGGTACTGTTGGTAA
AGCCACCATGGAAGACGCCAAAAACATAAAGAAAGGCCCGGCGCCATTCTATCCGCTGGAAGATGGAACC
GCTGGAGAGCAACTGCATAAGGCTATGAAGAGATACGCCCTGGTTCCTGGAACAATTGCTTTTACAGATG
CACATATCGAGGTGGACATCACTTACGCTGAGTACTTCGAAATGTCCGTTCGGTTGGCAGAAGCTATGAA
ACGATATGGGCTGAATACAAATCACAGAATCGTCGTATGCAGTGAAAACTCTCTTCAATTCTTTATGCCG
GTGTTGGGCGCGTTATTTATCGGAGTTGCAGTTGCGCCCGCGAACGACATTTATAATGAACGTGAATTGC
TCAACAGTATGGGCATTTCGCAGCCTACCGTGGTGTTCGTTTCCAAAAAGGGGTTGCAAAAAATTTTGAA
CGTGCAAAAAAAGCTCCCAATCATCCAAAAAATTATTATCATGGATTCTAAAACGGATTACCAGGGATTT
CAGTCGATGTACACGTTCGTCACATCTCATCTACCTCCCGGTTTTAATGAATACGATTTTGTGCCAGAGT
CCTTCGATAGGGACAAGACAATTGCACTGATCATGAACTCCTCTGGATCTACTGGTCTGCCTAAAGGTGT
CGCTCTGCCTCATAGAACTGCCTGCGTGAGATTCTCGCATGCCAGAGATCCTATTTTTGGCAATCAAATC
ATTCCGGATACTGCGATTTTAAGTGTTGTTCCATTCCATCACGGTTTTGGAATGTTTACTACACTCGGAT
ATTTGATATGTGGATTTCGAGTCGTCTTAATGTATAGATTTGAAGAAGAGCTGTTTCTGAGGAGCCTTCA
GGATTACAAGATTCAAAGTGCGCTGCTGGTGCCAACCCTATTCTCCTTCTTCGCCAAAAGCACTCTGATT
GACAAATACGATTTATCTAATTTACACGAAATTGCTTCTGGTGGCGCTCCCCTCTCTAAGGAAGTCGGGG
AAGCGGTTGCCAAGAGGTTCCATCTGCCAGGTATCAGGCAAGGATATGGGCTCACTGAGACTACATCAGC
TATTCTGATTACACCCGAGGGGGATGATAAACCGGGCGCGGTCGGTAAAGTTGTTCCATTTTTTGAAGCG
AAGGTTGTGGATCTGGATACCGGGAAAACGCTGGGCGTTAATCAAAGAGGCGAACTGTGTGTGAGAGGTC
CTATGATTATGTCCGGTTATGTAAACAATCCGGAAGCGACCAACGCCTTGATTGACAAGGATGGATGGCT
ACATTCTGGAGACATAGCTTACTGGGACGAAGACGAACACTTCTTCATCGTTGACCGCCTGAAGTCTCTG
ATTAAGTACAAAGGCTATCAGGTGGCTCCCGCTGAATTGGAATCCATCTTGCTCCAACACCCCAACATCT
TCGACGCAGGTGTCGCAGGTCTTCCCGACGATGACGCCGGTGAACTTCCCGCCGCCGTTGTTGTTTTGGA
GCACGGAAAGACGATGACGGAAAAAGAGATCGTGGATTACGTCGCCAGTCAAGTAACAACCGCGAAAAAG
TTGCGCGGAGGAGTTGTGTTTGTGGACGAAGTACCGAAAGGTCTTACCGGAAAACTCGACGCAAGAAAAA
TCAGAGAGATCCTCATAAAGGCCAAGAAGGGCGGAAAGATCGCCGTGTAATTCTAGAGTCGGGGCGGCCG
GCCGCTTCGAGCAGACATGATAAGATACATTGATGAGTTTGGACAAACCACAACTAGAATGCAGTGAAAA
AAATGCTTTATTTGTGAAATTTGTGATGCTATTGCTTTATTTGTAACCATTATAAGCTGCAATAAACAAG
TTAACAACAACAATTGCATTCATTTTATGTTTCAGGTTCAGGGGGAGGTGTGGGAGGTTTTTTAAAGCAA
GTAAAACCTCTACAAATGTGGTAAAATCGATAAGGATCCGTCGACCGATGCCCTTGAGAGCCTTCAACCC
AGTCAGCTCCTTCCGGTGGGCGCGGGGCATGACTATCGTCGCCGCACTTATGACTGTCTTCTTTATCATG
CAACTCGTAGGACAGGTGCCGGCAGCGCTCTTCCGCTTCCTCGCTCACTGACTCGCTGCGCTCGGTCGTT
CGGCTGCGGCGAGCGGTATCAGCTCACTCAAAGGCGGTAATACGGTTATCCACAGAATCAGGGGATAACG
CAGGAAAGAACATGTGAGCAAAAGGCCAGCAAAAGGCCAGGAACCGTAAAAAGGCCGCGTTGCTGGCGTT
TTTCCATAGGCTCCGCCCCCCTGACGAGCATCACAAAAATCGACGCTCAAGTCAGAGGTGGCGAAACCCG
ACAGGACTATAAAGATACCAGGCGTTTCCCCCTGGAAGCTCCCTCGTGCGCTCTCCTGTTCCGACCCTGC
CGCTTACCGGATACCTGTCCGCCTTTCTCCCTTCGGGAAGCGTGGCGCTTTCTCATAGCTCACGCTGTAG
GTATCTCAGTTCGGTGTAGGTCGTTCGCTCCAAGCTGGGCTGTGTGCACGAACCCCCCGTTCAGCCCGAC
CGCTGCGCCTTATCCGGTAACTATCGTCTTGAGTCCAACCCGGTAAGACACGACTTATCGCCACTGGCAG
CAGCCACTGGTAACAGGATTAGCAGAGCGAGGTATGTAGGCGGTGCTACAGAGTTCTTGAAGTGGTGGCC
TAACTACGGCTACACTAGAAGAACAGTATTTGGTATCTGCGCTCTGCTGAAGCCAGTTACCTTCGGAAAA
AGAGTTGGTAGCTCTTGATCCGGCAAACAAACCACCGCTGGTAGCGGTGGTTTTTTTGTTTGCAAGCAGC
AGATTACGCGCAGAAAAAAAGGATCTCAAGAAGATCCTTTGATCTTTTCTACGGGGTCTGACGCTCAGTG
GAACGAAAACTCACGTTAAGGGATTTTGGTCATGAGATTATCAAAAAGGATCTTCACCTAGATCCTTTTA
AATTAAAAATGAAGTTTTAAATCAATCTAAAGTATATATGAGTAAACTTGGTCTGACAGTTACCAATGCT
TAATCAGTGAGGCACCTATCTCAGCGATCTGTCTATTTCGTTCATCCATAGTTGCCTGACTCCCCGTCGT
GTAGATAACTACGATACGGGAGGGCTTACCATCTGGCCCCAGTGCTGCAATGATACCGCGAGACCCACGC
TCACCGGCTCCAGATTTATCAGCAATAAACCAGCCAGCCGGAAGGGCCGAGCGCAGAAGTGGTCCTGCAA
CTTTATCCGCCTCCATCCAGTCTATTAATTGTTGCCGGGAAGCTAGAGTAAGTAGTTCGCCAGTTAATAG
TTTGCGCAACGTTGTTGCCATTGCTACAGGCATCGTGGTGTCACGCTCGTCGTTTGGTATGGCTTCATTC
AGCTCCGGTTCCCAACGATCAAGGCGAGTTACATGATCCCCCATGTTGTGCAAAAAAGCGGTTAGCTCCT
TCGGTCCTCCGATCGTTGTCAGAAGTAAGTTGGCCGCAGTGTTATCACTCATGGTTATGGCAGCACTGCA
TAATTCTCTTACTGTCATGCCATCCGTAAGATGCTTTTCTGTGACTGGTGAGTACTCAACCAAGTCATTC
TGAGAATAGTGTATGCGGCGACCGAGTTGCTCTTGCCCGGCGTCAATACGGGATAATACCGCGCCACATA
GCAGAACTTTAAAAGTGCTCATCATTGGAAAACGTTCTTCGGGGCGAAAACTCTCAAGGATCTTACCGCT
GTTGAGATCCAGTTCGATGTAACCCACTCGTGCACCCAACTGATCTTCAGCATCTTTTACTTTCACCAGC
GTTTCTGGGTGAGCAAAAACAGGAAGGCAAAATGCCGCAAAAAAGGGAATAAGGGCGACACGGAAATGTT
GAATACTCATACTCTTCCTTTTTCAATATTATTGAAGCATTTATCAGGGTTATTGTCTCATGAGCGGATA
CATATTTGAATGTATTTAGAAAAATAAACAAATAGGGGTTCCGCGCACATTTCCCCGAAAAGTGCCACCT
G
[124 nt withheld, positions 4692-4815]
C
[91 nt withheld, positions 4817-4907]
A
[49 nt withheld, positions 4909-4957]
CCTTTGACGTTGGAGTCCACGTTCTTT
[37 nt withheld, positions 4985-5021]
ACCCTATCTCGGTCTATTCTTTTGATTTATAAGGGATTTTGCCGATTTCGGCCTATTGGTTAAAAAATGA
GCTGATTTAACAAAAATTTAACGCGAATTTTAACAAAATATTAACGCTTACAATTTGCCATTCGCCATTC
AGGCTGCGCAACTGTTGGGAAGGGCGATCGGTGCGGGCCTCTTCGCTATTACGCCAGCCCAAGCTACCAT
GATAAGTAAGTAATATTAAGGTACGGGAGGTACTTGGAGCGGCCGCAATAAAATATCTTTATTTTCATTA
CATCTGTGTGTTGGTTTTTTGTGTGAATCGATAGTACT
Features (pLannotate 1.2.2; 11 found; start..end, strand, type, name):
      1..92      +  misc_feature   pause site: RNA polymerase II transcriptional pause signal from the human α2 globin gene
    708..2360    +  CDS            luciferase: firefly luciferase; luc+; enhanced luc+ version of the luciferase gene
   2401..2522    -  polyA_signal   SV40 poly(A) signal: SV40 polyadenylation signal
   2545..2613    -  CDS            large T antigen (fragment): large T antigen from SV40 (simian virus 40)
   2629..2761    +  CDS            TcR (fragment): tetracycline efflux protein; tet; confers resistance to tetracycline
   2941..3529    -  rep_origin     ori: high-copy-number ColE1/pMB1/pBR322/pUC origin of replication
   3700..4560    -  CDS            AmpR: β-lactamase; bla; confers resistance to ampicillin, carbenicillin, and related antibiotics
   4561..4665    -  promoter       AmpR promoter: bla
   4692..5120    +  rep_origin     f1 ori (sequence partly withheld): f1 bacteriophage origin of replication; arrow indicates direction of (+) strand synthesis
   5152..5219    -  CDS            lacZα (fragment): LacZα fragment of β-galactosidase; lacZ fragment
   5278..5326    +  polyA_signal   poly(A) signal: synthetic polyadenylation signal
