[The description below was written by a language model from this plasmid's Addgene catalogue record and pLannotate feature annotations shown in this document.]
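Description:
pBV-luc TOP2A 500bp promoter is a mammalian luciferase reporter plasmid of about 5.3 kb, made by inserting a 500 bp fragment of the human TOP2A promoter into the pBV-luc reporter backbone by Gibson assembly. It is propagated in E. coli as a high-copy plasmid from a ColE1/pUC-type origin and selected with ampicillin through the bla gene and its native promoter. An f1 phage origin is also present. Short fragments annotated as lacZα, a tetracycline resistance gene and SV40 large T antigen appear to be non-functional remnants of the backbone's construction history.

The reporter is the enhanced luc+ version of firefly luciferase, followed by an SV40 polyadenylation signal. Upstream of the cloning region lie a synthetic poly(A) signal and an RNA polymerase II transcriptional pause site from the human α2 globin gene. These elements are standard in this type of reporter and terminate spurious read-through transcription from the plasmid backbone, so that luciferase output reflects the inserted promoter rather than cryptic vector activity. The automated feature table does not annotate the TOP2A fragment itself, but there is an unannotated gap of roughly 600 bp between the pause site and the luciferase start, which is consistent with the insert sitting there.

After transient transfection into mammalian cells, luciferase activity serves as a readout of TOP2A promoter activity. The associated study concerned TRRAP depletion, downregulation of mitotic genes and senescence in liver cancer, which suggests the construct was used to test how such perturbations affect TOP2A transcription. The plasmid carries no mammalian selection marker or internal normalisation reporter.
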