Addgene plasmid #138273: pBV-luc TOP2A 500bp promoter
Purpose: Luciferase reporter plasmid driven by TOP2A promoter
Depositing lab: Wen Xue. Depositing organization: University of Massachusetts, Worcester. Publication: Depletion of TRRAP induces p53-independent senescence in liver cancer by downregulating mitotic genes. Kwan SY, Sheel A, Song CQ, Zhang XO, Jiang T, Dang H, Cao Y, Ozata DM, Mou H, Yin H, Weng Z, Wang XW, Xue W. Hepatology. 2019 Jun 12. doi: 10.1002/hep.30807. PubMed 31188495.
Backbone
  Vector backbone: pBV-luc
  Backbone manufacturer: Bert Vogelstein (Addgene plasmid #16539)
  Backbone size w/o insert (bp): 4867
  Total vector size (bp): 5339
  Vector type: Mammalian Expression, Luciferase
Growth in bacteria
  Bacterial resistance: Ampicillin, 100 μg/mL
  Growth temperature: 37°C
  Growth strain: DH5alpha
  Copy number: High Copy
Gene/Insert
  Gene/Insert name: TOP2A promoter sequence
  Species: H. sapiens (human)
  Insert size (bp): 500
  Cloning method: Gibson Cloning
  Sequencing primers: 5′ ctagcaaaataggctgtccc
Terms and licenses: Academic/Nonprofit Terms; Industry Terms: Not Available to Industry
How to cite: pBV-luc TOP2A 500bp promoter was a gift from Wen Xue (Addgene plasmid # 138273 ; http://n2t.net/addgene:138273 ; RRID:Addgene_138273)
